Addgene plasmid #60868: CIP2Aprom1802bp-pGL4.10Luc
Purpose: Luc reporter driven by 1802 bp of the CIP2A promoter
Depositing lab: Jukka Westermarck. Depositing organization: University of Turku. Publication: ETS1 mediates MEK1/2-dependent overexpression of cancerous inhibitor of protein phosphatase 2A (CIP2A) in human cancer cells. Khanna A, Okkeri J, Bilgen T, Tiirikka T, Vihinen M, Visakorpi T, Westermarck J. PLoS One. 2011 Mar 22;6(3):e17979. doi: 10.1371/journal.pone.0017979. PubMed 21445343.
Backbone
  Vector backbone: pGL4.10(luc2)
  Backbone manufacturer: Promega
  Backbone size w/o insert (bp): 4242
  Total vector size (bp): 6225
  Vector type: Luciferase ; Promoterless
Growth in bacteria
  Bacterial resistance: Ampicillin, 100 μg/mL
  Growth temperature: 37°C
  Growth strain: DH5alpha
  Copy number: High Copy
Gene/Insert
  Gene/Insert name: 1802 bp promoter fragment of Cancerous Inhibitor of PP2A (alt name: 1802 bp CIP2A promoter)
  Species: H. sapiens (human)
  Insert size (bp): 1802
  Entrez Gene: CIP2A (a.k.a. KIAA1524, NOCIVA, p90)
Terms and licenses: Academic/Nonprofit Terms; Industry Terms: Not Available to Industry
Depositor comments: Please note that there are some discrepancies between Addgene's quality control sequences and the depositor's sequence. The depositor noted that these discrepancies do NOT affect plasmid function.
How to cite: CIP2Aprom1802bp-pGL4.10Luc was a gift from Jukka Westermarck (Addgene plasmid # 60868 ; http://n2t.net/addgene:60868 ; RRID:Addgene_60868)
