[The description below was written by a language model from this plasmid's Addgene catalogue record and pLannotate feature annotations shown in this document.]
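Description:
CIP2Aprom1802bp-pGL4.10Luc is a firefly luciferase reporter plasmid built on Promega's promoterless pGL4.10(luc2) backbone, giving a total size of 6,225 bp. It is maintained in E. coli through a high-copy ColE1/pUC-type origin and selected with ampicillin via the β-lactamase (AmpR) gene. No mammalian selection marker is annotated, so it is suited to transient transfection assays.

The payload is a human genomic fragment from the promoter region of CIP2A (KIAA1524), the gene encoding the cancerous inhibitor of protein phosphatase 2A, placed directly upstream of the synthetic luc2 coding sequence. Because the backbone has no promoter of its own, luciferase output depends on the transcriptional activity of the inserted CIP2A sequence. An SV40 late poly(A) signal terminates the reporter transcript. Upstream of the cloning region, a synthetic poly(A) signal and the human α2-globin RNA polymerase II pause site limit read-through transcription from the backbone and so lower background signal. The catalogue lists the insert as 1802 bp, whereas the sequence record notes a 1996 bp insert cloned between XhoI and BglII. The feature table also detects a short stretch matching the start of the CIP2A coding sequence just before luc2, suggesting the fragment extends past the transcription start into the first exon. The small large T antigen and TcR fragments annotated are likely residual backbone sequence matches rather than functional elements.

The construct is used to measure CIP2A promoter activity, and the associated work concerns ETS1- and MEK1/2-dependent CIP2A overexpression in human cancer cells. The depositor notes some discrepancies between the repository's quality-control sequence and the depositor's sequence, which are stated not to affect function.
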