Features (pLannotate 1.2.2; 10 found; start..end, strand, type, name):
   1915..2031    +  CDS            CIP2A (fragment): CIP2A_HUMAN - Also known as KIAA1524. Experimental evidence at protein level: Swiss-Prot protein existence level 1. Oncoprotein that inhibits PP2A and stabilizes MYC in human malignancies. Promotes anchorage-independent cell growth and tumor formation. From Homo sapiens (Human).
   2083..3735    +  CDS            luciferase: firefly luciferase synthetic luc2 version of the luciferase gene
   3779..3900    -  polyA_signal   SV40 poly(A) signal: SV40 polyadenylation signal
   3923..3991    -  CDS            large T antigen (fragment): large T antigen from SV40 (simian virus 40)
   4007..4139    +  CDS            TcR (fragment): tetracycline efflux protein; tet; confers resistance to tetracycline
   4319..4907    -  rep_origin     ori: high-copy-number ColE1/pMB1/pBR322/pUC origin of replication
   5107..5967    -  CDS            AmpR: β-lactamase confers resistance to ampicillin, carbenicillin, and related antibiotics
   5968..6009    -  promoter       AmpR promoter (fragment): bla
   6072..6120    +  polyA_signal   poly(A) signal: synthetic polyadenylation signal
   6134..6225    +  misc_feature   pause site: RNA polymerase II transcriptional pause signal from the human α2 globin gene
>Addgene plasmid #60868 | CIP2Aprom1802bp-pGL4.10Luc | depositor full sequence | sequence record 99038 | Insert (1996 bp) is cloned in XhoI and BglII sites in the vector
GGCCTAACTGGCCGGTACCTGAGCTCGCTAGCCTCGAGTCCTCTCCTCCTCGTTCTTTCTACACTAGCCA
CATGGCATCCTTGTTTCTGGCATACAGTATCCCACTTTAGGGTCTTTCTTTGCCATTTCCTCTATCTAAA
AACCTTTTCCCATAGAATATGGCTCCCTTTCTCAACTCCTTGAAGCATTTCCCCAAATGTTGCTTTCTTA
ATGAGGTCACCTTCCCATTTCCCTTATCAATTACCAACATTATTCTAGAGTAATAACGTCTATTTTTCTC
TTTATATCATTTTCCTTACTTATTTATTGTGTTTATTATTTGGTTCCCTACCAAAATGTAAGTTGCATGC
CAGTAGTATTTTTGTTTTTTTCACTGAGTCTATTGTGTCTAGAAAAGTGCTTAGCACATTGTAGATTCTC
AATGAACTACTTATTGAATGAACAGTCCTATGAACCAGGTATCTCCCTTGGCCAGATTTTACCTAATGAA
GATTCTGCAGCAGTGAGAACTTGCCTAGAGTCACATCGTCAAAGGTGGAGCTAGAATCTGTAAGCAACCT
GGCTCTCTACTCTTTACCCACTGCTGCATGTTACTGCATGGTGCCTCTCATTTATGTGGTGAATTTCAAA
AGTACTATTTTGTATGTTTCCCTTACTAGACAGTTCCCTCGCAGCAGGGGATACTACTTCATCTCTGTTC
CCTGACTGGCAGTTTCTAACCCATGTTACACGCTCTATAATTGTTTACGGAATGAATGAAAGCATAAATG
AACACACAAGCTACCCAAAGATTTTTACATGAATGTCCCAACTGGTTAAATCATTTTTATCTTTCAGATT
TAAACTTTTATAAAAAACAAAACCAAAACACCAAACCTGTCTTCAAAAATCTAGTAATTCAAAAAAATTC
TTTTGAAGTGAAAAAACATGATTTCTGATAAACGATTTAATTAAATGGAAATGTACCCTATTCTTACAAT
TTCTACATCCTGGTTTTTAAAGCTTTATTCGACGTTAGGAAATATTAAGCAAAAAGCTCCAAAACCAGTA
ACTGACTCGCTTCATTACATACACATGCAATAATATTAAGCTATCTCCGATTTAAAAAACGCAAATAATA
GTGCCATTTTCGTAGACATCGAGAATTATAAAACAATCAATCATGCCAGAGAGAAACAGACACCTTCACT
TACAAAAACTGACGCTAACGAGTAACACCCTCCGGAGCAATACCTGGCCCAGGGTCAGCAGGAGGTAGTC
TTCTCGAATAAATGTGACAAATACTTTGGTCAGGGCATGACTAATTTGCCACATAATGCCAATAGGTTGA
CTCTGAGAAACTACCATCCCCGGGCAGAAGGGGCGGGTGTAGGAGAGATTTAAAAACGAGGCCCCTCCCA
GGCCGCCTCAAAATCTAGGGCCCAAGATTCTTCTCCTCAGAGCTCCTCACCGTGTCTAGACTAGGGGCAA
GCGACCATTTCTCAGGTAGAGGATGACGCACAAACGAAAAACTGGCCATCCAACATGAAGGACGAGGAAG
CGCACGAAATCAGAGCGCACAGCTGAGTGAGGAATCCCCCTTCTCCTAACCGATTCCTCTCCCGAGAAAT
CGCGAGATTTCTCGCCTTCACGGGATCTCAGGCCGAAACCTCGCGGCCTCTCAGACGAGGGTGGGTTAGC
GGGGGCAGCTCCCAACCCCCGTCCTGGACCCACAAATCACCTCGACCCCTGGCCCACCCCGGCCGTCACC
GAGAACGGTCCCCTAGGGTGCCTAGGGACTTCCGGAGCCCGACCGGATCCGGAAGCTTCTGAGAGCGAGG
GGGTGGGGCCGAAAATCAAAAAAAGCGCGGCGAAAGCTAAAGGCCGGCGCACGCTGGGCGGTGGTGGTCC
CTAAGCCGGGCCGCGGCCGGTGCAATGGACTCCACTGCCTGCTTGAAGTCCTTGCTCCTGACTGTCAGTC
AGTACAAAGCCGTGAAGTCAGAGGCGAACGCCACTCAGCTTTTGCGGCACTTGGAGGTAATTTCTGGAAG
ATCTGGCCTCGGCGGCCAAGCTTGGCAATCCGGTACTGTTGGTAAAGCCACCATGGAAGATGCCAAAAAC
ATTAAGAAGGGCCCAGCGCCATTCTACCCACTCGAAGACGGGACCGCCGGCGAGCAGCTGCACAAAGCCA
TGAAGCGCTACGCCCTGGTGCCCGGCACCATCGCCTTTACCGACGCACATATCGAGGTGGACATTACCTA
CGCCGAGTACTTCGAGATGAGCGTTCGGCTGGCAGAAGCTATGAAGCGCTATGGGCTGAATACAAACCAT
CGGATCGTGGTGTGCAGCGAGAATAGCTTGCAGTTCTTCATGCCCGTGTTGGGTGCCCTGTTCATCGGTG
TGGCTGTGGCCCCAGCTAACGACATCTACAACGAGCGCGAGCTGCTGAACAGCATGGGCATCAGCCAGCC
CACCGTCGTATTCGTGAGCAAGAAAGGGCTGCAAAAGATCCTCAACGTGCAAAAGAAGCTACCGATCATA
CAAAAGATCATCATCATGGATAGCAAGACCGACTACCAGGGCTTCCAAAGCATGTACACCTTCGTGACTT
CCCATTTGCCACCCGGCTTCAACGAGTACGACTTCGTGCCCGAGAGCTTCGACCGGGACAAAACCATCGC
CCTGATCATGAACAGTAGTGGCAGTACCGGATTGCCCAAGGGCGTAGCCCTACCGCACCGCACCGCTTGT
GTCCGATTCAGTCATGCCCGCGACCCCATCTTCGGCAACCAGATCATCCCCGACACCGCTATCCTCAGCG
TGGTGCCATTTCACCACGGCTTCGGCATGTTCACCACGCTGGGCTACTTGATCTGCGGCTTTCGGGTCGT
GCTCATGTACCGCTTCGAGGAGGAGCTATTCTTGCGCAGCTTGCAAGACTATAAGATTCAATCTGCCCTG
CTGGTGCCCACACTATTTAGCTTCTTCGCTAAGAGCACTCTCATCGACAAGTACGACCTAAGCAACTTGC
ACGAGATCGCCAGCGGCGGGGCGCCGCTCAGCAAGGAGGTAGGTGAGGCCGTGGCCAAACGCTTCCACCT
ACCAGGCATCCGCCAGGGCTACGGCCTGACAGAAACAACCAGCGCCATTCTGATCACCCCCGAAGGGGAC
GACAAGCCTGGCGCAGTAGGCAAGGTGGTGCCCTTCTTCGAGGCTAAGGTGGTGGACTTGGACACCGGTA
AGACACTGGGTGTGAACCAGCGCGGCGAGCTGTGCGTCCGTGGCCCCATGATCATGAGCGGCTACGTTAA
CAACCCCGAGGCTACAAACGCTCTCATCGACAAGGACGGCTGGCTGCACAGCGGCGACATCGCCTACTGG
GACGAGGACGAGCACTTCTTCATCGTGGACCGGCTGAAGAGCCTGATCAAATACAAGGGCTACCAGGTAG
CCCCAGCCGAACTGGAGAGCATCCTGCTGCAACACCCCAACATCTTCGACGCCGGGGTCGCCGGCCTGCC
CGACGACGATGCCGGCGAGCTGCCCGCCGCAGTCGTCGTGCTGGAACACGGTAAAACCATGACCGAGAAG
GAGATCGTGGACTATGTGGCCAGCCAGGTTACAACCGCCAAGAAGCTGCGCGGTGGTGTTGTGTTCGTGG
ACGAGGTGCCTAAAGGACTGACCGGCAAGTTGGACGCCCGCAAGATCCGCGAGATTCTCATTAAGGCCAA
GAAGGGCGGCAAGATCGCCGTGTAATAATTCTAGAGTCGGGGCGGCCGGCCGCTTCGAGCAGACATGATA
AGATACATTGATGAGTTTGGACAAACCACAACTAGAATGCAGTGAAAAAAATGCTTTATTTGTGAAATTT
GTGATGCTATTGCTTTATTTGTAACCATTATAAGCTGCAATAAACAAGTTAACAACAACAATTGCATTCA
TTTTATGTTTCAGGTTCAGGGGGAGGTGTGGGAGGTTTTTTAAAGCAAGTAAAACCTCTACAAATGTGGT
AAAATCGATAAGGATCCGTCGACCGATGCCCTTGAGAGCCTTCAACCCAGTCAGCTCCTTCCGGTGGGCG
CGGGGCATGACTATCGTCGCCGCACTTATGACTGTCTTCTTTATCATGCAACTCGTAGGACAGGTGCCGG
CAGCGCTCTTCCGCTTCCTCGCTCACTGACTCGCTGCGCTCGGTCGTTCGGCTGCGGCGAGCGGTATCAG
CTCACTCAAAGGCGGTAATACGGTTATCCACAGAATCAGGGGATAACGCAGGAAAGAACATGTGAGCAAA
AGGCCAGCAAAAGGCCAGGAACCGTAAAAAGGCCGCGTTGCTGGCGTTTTTCCATAGGCTCCGCCCCCCT
GACGAGCATCACAAAAATCGACGCTCAAGTCAGAGGTGGCGAAACCCGACAGGACTATAAAGATACCAGG
CGTTTCCCCCTGGAAGCTCCCTCGTGCGCTCTCCTGTTCCGACCCTGCCGCTTACCGGATACCTGTCCGC
CTTTCTCCCTTCGGGAAGCGTGGCGCTTTCTCATAGCTCACGCTGTAGGTATCTCAGTTCGGTGTAGGTC
GTTCGCTCCAAGCTGGGCTGTGTGCACGAACCCCCCGTTCAGCCCGACCGCTGCGCCTTATCCGGTAACT
ATCGTCTTGAGTCCAACCCGGTAAGACACGACTTATCGCCACTGGCAGCAGCCACTGGTAACAGGATTAG
CAGAGCGAGGTATGTAGGCGGTGCTACAGAGTTCTTGAAGTGGTGGCCTAACTACGGCTACACTAGAAGA
ACAGTATTTGGTATCTGCGCTCTGCTGAAGCCAGTTACCTTCGGAAAAAGAGTTGGTAGCTCTTGATCCG
GCAAACAAACCACCGCTGGTAGCGGTGGTTTTTTTGTTTGCAAGCAGCAGATTACGCGCAGAAAAAAAGG
ATCTCAAGAAGATCCTTTGATCTTTTCTACGGGGTCTGACGCTCAGTGGAACGAAAACTCACGTTAAGGG
ATTTTGGTCATGAGATTATCAAAAAGGATCTTCACCTAGATCCTTTTAAATTAAAAATGAAGTTTTAAAT
CAATCTAAAGTATATATGAGTAAACTTGGTCTGACAGCGGCCGCAAATGCTAAACCACTGCAGTGGTTAC
CAGTGCTTGATCAGTGAGGCACCGATCTCAGCGATCTGCCTATTTCGTTCGTCCATAGTGGCCTGACTCC
CCGTCGTGTAGATCACTACGATTCGTGAGGGCTTACCATCAGGCCCCAGCGCAGCAATGATGCCGCGAGA
GCCGCGTTCACCGGCCCCCGATTTGTCAGCAATGAACCAGCCAGCAGGGAGGGCCGAGCGAAGAAGTGGT
CCTGCTACTTTGTCCGCCTCCATCCAGTCTATGAGCTGCTGTCGTGATGCTAGAGTAAGAAGTTCGCCAG
TGAGTAGTTTCCGAAGAGTTGTGGCCATTGCTACTGGCATCGTGGTATCACGCTCGTCGTTCGGTATGGC
TTCGTTCAACTCTGGTTCCCAGCGGTCAAGCCGGGTCACATGATCACCCATATTATGAAGAAATGCAGTC
AGCTCCTTAGGGCCTCCGATCGTTGTCAGAAGTAAGTTGGCCGCGGTGTTGTCGCTCATGGTAATGGCAG
CACTACACAATTCTCTTACCGTCATGCCATCCGTAAGATGCTTTTCCGTGACCGGCGAGTACTCAACCAA
GTCGTTTTGTGAGTAGTGTATACGGCGACCAAGCTGCTCTTGCCCGGCGTCTATACGGGACAACACCGCG
CCACATAGCAGTACTTTGAAAGTGCTCATCATCGGGAATCGTTCTTCGGGGCGGAAAGACTCAAGGATCT
TGCCGCTATTGAGATCCAGTTCGATATAGCCCACTCTTGCACCCAGTTGATCTTCAGCATCTTTTACTTT
CACCAGCGTTTCGGGGTGTGCAAAAACAGGCAAGCAAAATGCCGCAAAGAAGGGAATGAGTGCGACACGA
AAATGTTGGATGCTCATACTCGTCCTTTTTCAATATTATTGAAGCATTTATCAGGGTTACTAGTACGTCT
CTCAAGGATAAGTAAGTAATATTAAGGTACGGGAGGTATTGGACAGGCCGCAATAAAATATCTTTATTTT
CATTACATCTGTGTGTTGGTTTTTTGTGTGAATCGATAGTACTAACATACGCTCTCCATCAAAACAAAAC
GAAACAAAACAAACTAGCAAAATAGGCTGTCCCCAGTGCAAGTGCAGGTGCCAGAACATTTCTCT
