>Addgene plasmid #60868 | CIP2Aprom1802bp-pGL4.10Luc | addgene partial sequence | sequence record 137891 | RVprimer3 5'-CTAGCAAAATAGGCTGTCCC-3'
TTTCTCTGGCCTAACTGGCCGGTACCTGAGCTCGCTAGCCTCGAGTCCTCTCCTCCTCGTTCTTTCTATA
CTAGCCACATGGCATCCTTGTTTCTGGCATACAGTATCCCACTTTAGGGTCTTTCTTTGCCATTTCCTCT
ATCTAAAAACCTTTTCCCATAGAATATGGCTCCCTTTCTCAACTCCTTGAAGCATTTCCCCAAATGTTGC
TTTCTTAATGAGGTCACCTTCCCATTTCCCTTATCAATTACCAACATTATTCTAGAGTAATAACGTCTAT
TTTTCTCTTTATATCATTTTCCTTACTTATTTATTGTGTTTATTATTTGGTTCCCTACCAAAATGTAAGT
TGCATGCCAGTAGTATTTTTGTTTTTTTCACTGAGTCTATTGTGTCTAGAAAAGTGCTTAGCACATTGTA
GATTCTCAATGAATTACTTATTGAATGAACAGTCCTATGAACCAGGTATCTCCCTTGGCCAGATTTTACC
TAATGAAGATTCTGCAGCAGTGAGAACTTGCCTAGAGTCACATCGTCAAAGGTGGAGCTAGAATCTGTAA
GCAACCTGGCTCTCTACTCTTTACCACTGCTGCATGTTACTGCATGGTGCCTCTCATTTATGTGGTGAAT
TTCAAAAGTACTATTTTGTATGTTTCCCTTACTAGACAGTTCCCTCGCAGCAGGGGATACTACTTCATCT
CTGTTCCCTGACTGGCAGTTTCTAACCCATGTTACACGCTCTATAATTGTTTACGGAATGAATGAAAGCA
TAAATGAACACACAAGCTACCCAAAGATTTTTACATGAATGTCCCAACTGGTTAAATCATTTTTATCTTT
CAGATTTAAACTTTTATAAAAAACAAAACCAAAACACCAAACCTGTCTTCAAAAATCTAGTAATTCAAA
